Addgene plasmid #210772: pDL0_217
Purpose: S_Setaria viridis C1 coding sequence
Depositing lab: Dmitri Nusinow. Depositing organization: Donald Danforth Plant Science Center. Publication: Remote Sensing of Endogenous Pigmentation by Inducible Synthetic Circuits in Grasses. Lee DY, Acosta-Gamboa L, Saleh L, Pathak S, Swyers N, Morgan A, Meerdink S, Kuzio C, Calderon S, Sheng H, Kenney S, Zare A, Gehan M, Nusinow DA. Plant Biotechnol J. 2025 Dec 5. doi: 10.1111/pbi.70480. PubMed 41351300.
Backbone
  Vector backbone: pICH41258
  Backbone size w/o insert (bp): 2243
  Total vector size (bp): 3054
  Vector type: Plant Expression, Synthetic Biology
Growth in bacteria
  Bacterial resistance: Spectinomycin, 50 μg/mL
  Growth temperature: 37°C
  Growth strain: DH5alpha
  Copy number: Unknown
Gene/Insert
  Gene/Insert name: SvC1
  Species: Setaria viridis
  Insert size (bp): 811
Terms and licenses: Academic/Nonprofit Terms; Industry Terms: Not Available to Industry
Depositor comments: Please visit https://doi.org/10.1101/2025.06.20.660755 for bioRxiv preprint.
How to cite: pDL0_217 was a gift from Dmitri Nusinow (Addgene plasmid # 210772 ; http://n2t.net/addgene:210772 ; RRID:Addgene_210772)
