[The description below was written by a language model from this plasmid's Addgene catalogue record and pLannotate feature annotations shown in this document.]
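Description:
pDL0_217 is a small (about 3.05 kb) part-donor plasmid built on the pICH41258 backbone, catalogued as a plant expression and synthetic biology vector. pICH41258 is generally known as a Level 0 acceptor from the MoClo Golden Gate toolkit, and the "pDL0" name fits a Level 0 module, though the record does not describe the flanking Type IIS sites or fusion overhangs. The plasmid is propagated in E. coli from a high-copy ColE1/pUC-type origin and selected with spectinomycin through the aadA streptomycin/spectinomycin adenylyltransferase gene. The short integrase, gentamicin acetyltransferase and lacI fragments called upstream of aadA and next to the insert look like non-functional remnants of the resistance cassette and cloning region. An AmpR-type (bla) promoter is annotated upstream of the marker.

The payload is SvC1, an 811 bp coding sequence from the grass Setaria viridis. The annotation software matched it by homology to maize C1, a MYB-family transcription factor that acts in trans to switch on anthocyanin biosynthesis genes such as chalcone synthase, dihydroflavonol reductase and a flavonoid glucosyltransferase. That match reflects similarity, as the catalogue gives the species as Setaria. No plant promoter, terminator, tag or reporter is annotated, so the plasmid does not itself express the gene in plants. It supplies the coding sequence for assembly with regulatory parts into higher-order transcription units. The associated publication concerns inducible synthetic circuits that drive endogenous pigmentation in grasses for remote sensing, so this part presumably provides a pigment-activating regulator for those circuits.
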