Features (pLannotate 1.2.2; 7 found; start..end, strand, type, name):
    110..214     +  promoter       AmpR promoter: bla
    205..285     -  CDS            int (fragment): INT2_ECOLX - Protein inferred from homology: Swiss-Prot protein existence level 3. Putative integrase believed to be involved in the insertion of antibiotic resistance genes into plasmids and transposons. From Escherichia coli.
    373..429     +  CDS            GmR (fragment): gentamycin acetyltransferase; aacC1; confers resistance to gentamycin
    436..1224    +  CDS            aadA: S3AD_ECOLX - Experimental evidence at protein level: Swiss-Prot protein existence level 1. Mediates bacterial resistance to the antibiotics streptomycin and spectinomycin. From Escherichia coli.
   1398..1986    +  rep_origin     ori: high-copy-number ColE1/pMB1/pBR322/pUC origin of replication
   2169..2218    +  CDS            lacI (fragment): lac repressor; lacI; The lac repressor binds to the lac operator to inhibit transcription in E. coli. This inhibition can be relieved by adding lactose or isopropyl-β-D-thiogalactopyranoside (IPTG).
   2235..3038    +  CDS            C1: MYBC_MAIZE - Also known as C1-B73, C1-I, c1-I-2K1. Experimental evidence at transcript level: Swiss-Prot protein existence level 2. Controls the expression of genes involved in anthocyanin biosynthesis. Regulates the expression of at least 3 structural genes: chalcone synthase, dihydroflavonol reductase and flavonol O(3) glucosyltransferase. C1 acts as a trans-acting factor. From Zea mays (Maize).
>Addgene plasmid #210772 | pDL0_217 | addgene full sequence | sequence record 421268 | Addgene NGS Result
GTGGCTCTTCAGTGGACGAAAGGGCCTCGTGATACGCCTATTTTTATAGGTTAATGTCATGATAATAATG
GTTTCTTAGACGTCAGGTGGCACTTTTCGGGGAAATGTGCGCGGAACCCCTATTTGTTTATTTTTCTAAA
TACATTCAAATATGTATCCGCTCATGAGACAATAACCCTGATAAATGCTTCAATAATATTGAAAAAGGAA
GAGTATGCGCTCACGCAACTGGTCCAGAACCTTGACCGAACGCAGCGGTGGTAACGGCGCAGTGGCGGTT
TTCATGGCTTGTTATGACTGTTTTTTTTTGGGGTACAGTCTATGCCTCGGGCATCCAAGCAGCAAGCGCG
TTACGCCGTGGGTCGATGTTTGATGTTATGGAGCAGCAACGATGTTACGCAGCAGGGCAGTCGCCCTAAA
ACAAAGTTAAACATCATGAGGGAAGCGGTGATCGCCGAAGTATCGACTCAACTATCAGAGGTAGTTGGCG
TCATCGAGCGCCATCTCGAACCGACGTTGCTGGCCGTACATTTGTACGGCTCCGCAGTGGATGGCGGCCT
GAAGCCACACAGCGATATTGATTTGCTGGTTACGGTGACCGTAAGGCTTGATGAAACAACGCGGCGAGCT
TTGATCAACGACCTTTTGGAAACTTCGGCTTCCCCTGGAGAGAGCGAGATTCTCCGCGCTGTAGAAGTCA
CCATTGTTGTGCACGACGACATCATTCCGTGGCGTTATCCAGCTAAGCGCGAACTGCAATTTGGAGAATG
GCAGCGCAATGACATTCTTGCAGGTATCTTCGAGCCAGCCACGATCGACATTGATCTGGCTATCTTGCTG
ACAAAAGCAAGAGAACATAGCGTTGCCTTGGTAGGTCCAGCGGCGGAGGAACTCTTTGATCCGGTTCCTG
AACAGGATCTATTTGAGGCGCTAAATGAAACCTTAACGCTATGGAACTCGCCGCCCGACTGGGCTGGCGA
TGAGCGAAATGTAGTGCTTACGTTGTCCCGCATTTGGTACAGCGCAGTAACCGGCAAAATCGCGCCGAAG
GATGTCGCTGCCGACTGGGCAATGGAGCGCCTGCCGGCCCAGTATCAGCCCGTCATACTTGAAGCTAGAC
AGGCTTATCTTGGACAAGAAGAAGATCGCTTGGCCTCGCGCGCAGATCAGTTGGAAGAATTTGTCCATTA
CGTAAAAGGCGAGATCACCAAGGTAGTCGGCAAATAACTGTCAGACCAAGTTTACTCATATATACTTTAG
ATTGATTTAAAACTTCATTTTTAATTTAAAAGGATCTAGGTGAAGATCCTTTTTGATAATCTCATGACCA
AAATCCCTTAACGTGAGTTTTCGTTCCACTGAGCGTCAGACCCCGTAGAAAAGATCAAAGGATCTTCTTG
AGATCCTTTTTTTCTGCGCGTAATCTGCTGCTTGCAAACAAAAAAACCACCGCTACCAGCGGTGGTTTGT
TTGCCGGATCAAGAGCTACCAACTCTTTTTCCGAAGGTAACTGGCTTCAGCAGAGCGCAGATACCAAATA
CTGTTCTTCTAGTGTAGCCGTAGTTAGGCCACCACTTCAAGAACTCTGTAGCACCGCCTACATACCTCGC
TCTGCTAATCCTGTTACCAGTGGCTGCTGCCAGTGGCGATAAGTCGTGTCTTACCGGGTTGGACTCAAGA
CGATAGTTACCGGATAAGGCGCAGCGGTCGGGCTGAACGGGGGGTTCGTGCACACAGCCCAGCTTGGAGC
GAACGACCTACACCGAACTGAGATACCTACAGCGTGAGCTATGAGAAAGCGCCACGCTTCCCGAAGGGAG
AAAGGCGGACAGGTATCCGGTAAGCGGCAGGGTCGGAACAGGAGAGCGCACGAGGGAGCTTCCAGGGGGA
AACGCCTGGTATCTTTATAGTCCTGTCGGGTTTCGCCACCTCTGACTTGAGCGTCGATTTTTGTGATGCT
CGTCAGGGGGGCGGAGCCTATGGAAAAACGCCAGCAACGCGGCCTTTTTACGGTTCCTGGCCTTTTGCTG
GCCTTTTGCTCACATGTTCTTTCCTGCGTTATCCCCTGATTCTGTGGATAACCGTATTACCGCCTTTGAG
TGAGCTGATACCGCTCGCCGCAGCCGAACGACCGAGCGCAGCGAGTCAGTGAGCGAGGAAGCGGAAGAGC
GCCCAATACGCAAACCGCCTCTCCCCGCGCGTTGGCCGATTCATTAATCACTCTGTGGTCTCAAATGGGG
AGGAGGGCGTGCTGTGCCAAGGAAGGGTTGAAGAGAGGGGCGTGGACGAGCAAGGAGGACGACATCCTGG
CCGCCTACGTCAAGGCCCATGGCGAAGGCAAATGGAGGGAGGTCCCCCAGAAAGCCGGTTTGCGCCGGTG
CGGCAAGAGCTGCCGGCTGCGGTGGCTCAACTACCTCCGGCCGAACATCAAGCGCGGCAACATCTCCGAC
GAGGAGGAGGACCTCATCATCCGGCTCCACAAGCTCCTCGGCAACAGGTGGTCGCTGATCGCAGCCAGGC
TGCCGGGCCGAACAGACAATGAAATCAAGAACTACTGGAACAGCACGCTCGGCCGGAGGGCCGGCGCCGG
CGGAGGCGGCAGCAGGGTCGTCGTTTTCGGGACACCCGACACCGGCTCACACTCACACGCCACACCGGCG
GCGTCGGGCAGCTGCGAGAACGGCGCCGCCGCTCATCGCACGGACCCCGATTCAGCTGGCTCCGCCGCCG
GGACGGCCTCGGCAGCGGCGGCCGTGTGGGCGCCCAAGGCCGTGCGGTGCACGGGCCGCCTCTTCTTCCA
CCGGGACCTGCTGGAGGCGCCGCCCGCGAGCGAAACGCCGACGGCCGGGGGAGAAGTAGGGGGGTCGGGA
GAAGGGTCGTCGGACGACTGCAGCTCGGCGGCGTCGACCTTCGCGGGCGTCATCGACGAGCCGTGCTTCT
CCGGCGGCGGCTGGATGGACGACGTGAGGGCCCTGGCGTCGTTCCTCGAGTCCGACGAGGAATGGGTCGT
CCGGTGTCAGATGTCCGAGCAGCCGGCTGGAGGTTGAGACCACGAA
